Addgene plasmid #152228: pGBW-m4133898
Purpose: Mammalian expression plasmid for SARS-CoV-2 nsp4
Depositing lab: Ginkgo Bioworks & Benjie Chen. Depositing organization: Ginkgo Bioworks.
Backbone
  Vector backbone: pTwist_CMV_Puro_6
  Backbone size w/o insert (bp): 6080
  Vector type: Mammalian Expression
  Selectable markers: Puromycin
Growth in bacteria
  Bacterial resistance: Ampicillin, 100 μg/mL
  Growth temperature: 37°C
  Growth strain: DH5alpha
  Copy number: High Copy
Gene/Insert
  Gene/Insert name: SARS-CoV-2 nsp4
  Species: Severe acute respiratory syndrome coronavirus 2
  Insert size (bp): 1493
  Mutation: wt
  Entrez Gene: ORF1ab (a.k.a. GU280_gp01)
  Promoter: CMV
  Tag / fusion protein: Cleavable TEV;HA (C terminal on backbone)
  Cloning method: Unknown
Resource information
  A portion of this plasmid was derived from a plasmid made by: GinkgoBioworks
Depositor comments: NCBI reference sequence: YP_009725300.1
How to cite: pGBW-m4133898 was a gift from Ginkgo Bioworks & Benjie Chen (Addgene plasmid # 152228 ; http://n2t.net/addgene:152228 ; RRID:Addgene_152228)
