[The description below was written by a language model from this plasmid's Addgene catalogue record and pLannotate feature annotations shown in this document.]
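Description:
pGBW-m4133898 is a mammalian expression plasmid built on the pTwist_CMV_Puro_6 backbone for producing wild-type SARS-CoV-2 non-structural protein 4 (nsp4), one of the cleavage products of the ORF1ab replicase polyprotein. It is propagated in E. coli as a high-copy plasmid through a ColE1/pUC-type origin and selected with ampicillin via a full-length β-lactamase gene. For selection in mammalian cells it carries a separate cassette in which the human ubiquitin C promoter drives puromycin N-acetyltransferase, followed by a synthetic polyadenylation signal.

The nsp4 coding sequence, about 1.5 kb, sits at the start of the sequence record, immediately downstream of the CMV enhancer and CMV promoter elements that wrap around the plasmid's numbering origin. The automated annotation matches this open reading frame to the SARS-CoV-2 replicase polyprotein 1a; the accompanying text about nsp10 function is generic to that polyprotein database entry and does not describe this insert. According to the catalogue fields, the backbone supplies a C-terminal HA epitope tag preceded by a TEV protease cleavage site, allowing detection or immunoprecipitation and subsequent tag removal. Neither element is called out in the feature table. An SV40 polyadenylation signal is annotated downstream of the insert, though on the reverse strand. The expression unit is flanked by bacterial and T7 transcription terminators and by 5' and 3' β-globin insulator elements, which help isolate it from neighbouring transcription.

The record supports use for transient or puromycin-selected expression of tagged nsp4 in mammalian cells; more specific applications are not stated.
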