Features (pLannotate 1.2.2; 19 found; start..end, strand, type, name):
      8..1504    +  CDS            R1A_SARS2 (fragment): Experimental evidence at protein level: Swiss-Prot protein existence level 1. [Non-structural protein 10]: Plays a pivotal role in viral transcription by stimulating both nsp14 3'-5' exoribonuclease and nsp16 2'-O-methyltransferase activities. Therefore plays an essential role in viral mRNAs cap methylation. From Severe acute respiratory syndrome coronavirus 2 (2019-nCoV) (SARS-CoV-2).
   1602..1723    -  polyA_signal   SV40 poly(A) signal: SV40 polyadenylation signal
   1746..1815    -  CDS            large T antigen (fragment): large T antigen from SV40 (simian virus 40)
   1838..1884    +  terminator     T7 terminator: transcription terminator for bacteriophage T7 RNA polymerase
   1914..2050    +  terminator     rrnG terminator: transcription terminator from the E. coli ribosomal RNA rrnG operon (Albrechtsen et al., 1991)
   2095..2166    +  misc_feature   3' β-globin insulator: insulator downstream of the human β-globin locus (Farrell et al., 2002)
   2392..2980    -  rep_origin     ori: high-copy-number ColE1/pMB1/pBR322/pUC origin of replication
   3152..3216    -  CDS            bla(M) (fragment): β-lactamase lacking the signal sequence; bla(M); allows cytosolic expression of β-lactamase
   3480..4689    +  promoter       UbC promoter: human ubiquitin C promoter
   4693..5290    +  CDS            PuroR (fragment): puromycin N-acetyltransferase; pac from Streptomyces; confers resistance to puromycin
   5319..5367    +  polyA_signal   poly(A) signal: synthetic polyadenylation signal
   5633..6493    +  CDS            AmpR: β-lactamase; bla; confers resistance to ampicillin, carbenicillin, and related antibiotics
   6506..6642    +  terminator     rrnG terminator: transcription terminator from the E. coli ribosomal RNA rrnG operon (Albrechtsen et al., 1991)
   6787..6858    +  misc_feature   5' β-globin insulator: insulator upstream of the human β-globin locus (Farrell et al., 2002)
   6863..6909    -  terminator     T7 terminator: transcription terminator for bacteriophage T7 RNA polymerase
   6927..6975    -  polyA_signal   poly(A) signal: synthetic polyadenylation signal
   7056..7359    +  enhancer       CMV enhancer: human cytomegalovirus immediate early enhancer
   7432..7449    -  promoter       CMV promoter (fragment): human cytomegalovirus (CMV) immediate early promoter
   7512..7563    +  promoter       CMVd2 promoter: truncated human cytomegalovirus (CMV) immediate early promoter that yields moderately reduced expression relative to the full-length promoter
>Addgene plasmid #152228 | pGBW-m4133898 | depositor full sequence | sequence record 295240 | Full Sequence
CACCATGATTGTTAATAATTGGTTGAAGCAGTTAATTAAAGTTACACTTGTGTTCCTTTTTGTTGCTGCT
ATTTTCTATTTAATAACACCTGTTCATGTCATGTCTAAACATACTGACTTTTCAAGTGAAATCATAGGAT
ACAAGGCTATTGATGGTGGTGTCACTCGTGACATAGCATCTACAGATACTTGTTTTGCTAACAAACATGC
TGATTTTGACACATGGTTTAGCCAGCGTGGTGGTAGTTATACTAATGACAAAGCTTGCCCATTGATTGCT
GCAGTCATAACAAGAGAAGTGGGTTTTGTCGTGCCTGGTTTGCCTGGCACGATATTACGCACAACTAATG
GTGACTTTTTGCATTTCTTACCTAGAGTTTTTAGTGCAGTTGGTAACATCTGTTACACACCATCAAAACT
TATAGAGTACACTGACTTTGCAACATCAGCTTGTGTTTTGGCTGCTGAATGTACAATTTTTAAAGATGCT
TCTGGTAAGCCAGTACCATATTGTTATGATACCAATGTACTAGAAGGTTCTGTTGCTTATGAAAGTTTAC
GCCCTGACACACGTTATGTGCTCATGGATGGCTCTATTATTCAATTTCCTAACACCTACCTTGAAGGTTC
TGTTAGAGTGGTAACAACTTTTGATTCTGAGTACTGTAGGCACGGCACTTGTGAAAGATCAGAAGCTGGT
GTTTGTGTATCTACTAGTGGTAGATGGGTACTTAACAATGATTATTACAGATCTTTACCAGGAGTTTTCT
GTGGTGTAGATGCTGTAAATTTACTTACTAATATGTTTACACCACTAATTCAACCTATTGGTGCTTTGGA
CATATCAGCATCTATAGTAGCTGGTGGTATTGTAGCTATCGTAGTAACATGCCTTGCCTACTATTTTATG
AGGTTTAGAAGAGCTTTTGGTGAATACAGTCATGTAGTTGCCTTTAATACTTTACTATTCCTTATGTCAT
TCACTGTACTCTGTTTAACACCAGTTTACTCATTCTTACCTGGTGTTTATTCTGTTATTTACTTGTACTT
GACATTTTATCTTACTAATGATGTTTCTTTTTTAGCACATATTCAGTGGATGGTTATGTTCACACCTTTA
GTACCTTTCTGGATAACAATTGCTTATATCATTTGTATTTCCACAAAGCATTTCTATTGGTTCTTTAGTA
ATTACCTAAAGAGACGTGTAGTCTTTAATGGTGTTTCCTTTAGTACTTTTGAAGAAGCTGCGCTGTGCAC
CTTTTTGTTAAATAAAGAAATGTATCTAAAGTTGCGTAGTGATGTGCTATTACCTCTTACGCAATATAAT
AGATACTTAGCTCTTTATAATAAGTACAAGTATTTTAGTGGAGCAATGGATACAACTAGCTACAGAGAAG
CTGCTTGTTGTCATCTCGCAAAGGCTCTCAATGACTTCAGTAACTCAGGTTCTGATGTTCTTTACCAACC
ACCACAAACCTCTATCACCTCAGCTGTTTTGGAAAACCTTTACTTTCAGTCGTACCCCTATGACGTACCA
GATTATGCGTAAGCTAGCTTGACTGACTGAGATACAGCGTACCTTCAGCTCACAGACATGATAAGATACA
TTGATGAGTTTGGACAAACCACAACTAGAATGCAGTGAAAAAAATGCTTTATTTGTGAAATTTGTGATGC
TATTGCTTTATTTGTAACCATTATAAGCTGCAATAAACAAGTTAACAACAACAATTGCATTCATTTTATG
TTTCAGGTTCAGGGGGAGGTGTGGGAGGTTTTTTAAAGCAAGTAAAACCTCTACAAATGTGGTATTGGCC
CATCTCTATCGGTATCGTAGCATAACCCCTTGGGGCCTCTAAACGGGTCTTGAGGGGTTTTTTGTGCCCC
TCGGGCCGGATTGCTATCTACCGGCATTGGCGCAGAAAAAAATGCCTGATGCGACGCTGCGCGTCTTATA
CTCCCACATATGCCAGATTCAGCAACGGATACGGCTTCCCCAACTTGCCCACTTCCATACGTGTCCTCCT
TACCAGAAATTTATCCTTAAGGTCGTCAGCTATCCTGCAGGCGATCTCTCGATTTCGATCAAGACATTCC
TTTAATGGTCTTTTCTGGACACCACTAGGGGTCAGAAGTAGTTCATCAAACTTTCTTCCCTCCCTAATCT
CATTGGTTACCTTGGGCTATCGAAACTTAATTAACCAGTCAAGTCAGCTACTTGGCGAGATCGACTTGTC
TGGGTTTCGACTACGCTCAGAATTGCGTCAGTCAAGTTCGATCTGGTCCTTGCTATTGCACCCGTTCTCC
GATTACGAGTTTCATTTAAATCATGTGAGCAAAAGGCCAGCAAAAGGCCAGGAACCGTAAAAAGGCCGCG
TTGCTGGCGTTTTTCCATAGGCTCCGCCCCCCTGACGAGCATCACAAAAATCGACGCTCAAGTCAGAGGT
GGCGAAACCCGACAGGACTATAAAGATACCAGGCGTTTCCCCCTGGAAGCTCCCTCGTGCGCTCTCCTGT
TCCGACCCTGCCGCTTACCGGATACCTGTCCGCCTTTCTCCCTTCGGGAAGCGTGGCGCTTTCTCATAGC
TCACGCTGTAGGTATCTCAGTTCGGTGTAGGTCGTTCGCTCCAAGCTGGGCTGTGTGCACGAACCCCCCG
TTCAGCCCGACCGCTGCGCCTTATCCGGTAACTATCGTCTTGAGTCCAACCCGGTAAGACACGACTTATC
GCCACTGGCAGCAGCCACTGGTAACAGGATTAGCAGAGCGAGGTATGTAGGCGGTGCTACAGAGTTCTTG
AAGTGGTGGCCTAACTACGGCTACACTAGAAGAACAGTATTTGGTATCTGCGCTCTGCTGAAGCCAGTTA
CCTTCGGAAAAAGAGTTGGTAGCTCTTGATCCGGCAAACAAACCACCGCTGGTAGCGGTGGTTTTTTTGT
TTGCAAGCAGCAGATTACGCGCAGAAAAAAAGGATCTCAAGAAGATCCTTTGATCTTTTCTACGGGGTCT
GACGCTCAGTGGAACGAAAACTCACGTTAAGGGATTTTGGTCATGAGATTATCAAAAAGGATCTTCACCT
AGATCCTTTTAAATTAAAAATGAAGTTTTAAATCAATCTAAAGTATATATGAGTAAACTTGGTCTGACAG
TTACCAATGCTTAATCAGTGAGGCACCTATCTCAGCGATCTGTCTATTTCGTTCATCCATAGTTGCATTT
AAATTTCCGAACTCTCCAAGGCCCTCGTCGGAAAATCTTCAAACCTTTCGTCCGATCCATCTTGCAGGCT
ACCTCTCGAACGAACTATCGCAAGTCTCTTGGCCGGCCTTGCGCCTTGGCTATTGCTTGGCAGCGCCTAT
CGCCAGGTATTACTCCAATCCCGAATATCCGAGATCGGGATCACCCGAGAGAAGTTCAACCTACATCCTC
AATCCCGATCTATCCGAGATCCGAGGAATATCGAAATCGGGGCGCGCCTGGCCTCCGCGCCGGGTTTTGG
CGCCTCCCGCGGGCGCCCCCCTCGTCACGGCGAGCGCTGCCACGTCAGACGAAGGGCGCAGGAGCGTCCT
GATCCTTCCGCCCGGACGCTCAGGACAGCGGCCCGCTGCTCATAAGACTCGGCCTTAGAACCCCAGTATC
AGCAGAAGGACATTTTAGGACGGGACTTGGGTGACTCTAGGGCACTGGTTTTCTTTCCAGAGAGCGGAAC
AGGCGAGGAAAAGTAGTCCCTTCTCGGCGATTCTGCGGAGGGATCTCCGTGGGGCGGTGAACGCCGATGA
TTATATAAGGACGCGCCGGGTGTGGCACAGCTAGTTCCGTCGCAGCCGGGATTTGGGTCGCGGTTCTTGT
TTGTGGATCGCTGTGATCGTCACTTGGTGAGTAGCGGGCTGCTGGGCTGGCCGGGGCTTTCGTGGCCGCC
GGGCCGCTCGGTGGGACGGAAGCGTGTGGAGAGACCGCCAAGGGCTGTAGTCTGGGTCCGCGAGCAAGGT
TGCCCTGAACTGGGGGTTGGGGGGAGCGCAGCAAAATGGCGGCTGTTCCCGAGTCTTGAATGGAAGACGC
TTGTGAGGCGGGCTGTGAGGTCGTTGAAACAAGGTGGGGGGCATGGTGGGCGGCAAGAACCCAAGGTCTT
GAGCCCTTCGCTAATGCGGGAAAGCTCTTATTCGGGTGAGATGGGCTGGGCACCATCTGGGGACCCTGAC
GTGAAGTTTGTCACTGACTGGAGAACTCGGTTTGTCGTCTGTTGCGGGGGCGGCAGTTATGGCGGTGCCG
TTGGGCAGTGCACCCGTACCTTTGGGAGCGCGCGCCCTCGTCGTGTCGTGACGTCACCCGTTCTGTTGGC
TTATAATGCAGGGTGGGGCCACCTGCCGGTAGGTGTGCGGTAGGCTTTTCTCCGTCGCAGGACGCAGGGT
TCGGGCCTAGGGTAGGCTCTCCTGAATCGACAGGCGCCGGACCTCTGGTGAGGGGAGGGATAAGTGAGGC
GTCAGTTTCTTTGGTCGGTTTTATGTACCTATCTTCTTAAGTAGCTGAAGCTCCGGTTTTGAACTATGCG
CTCGGGGTTGGCGAGTGTGTTTTGTGAAGTTTTTTAGGCACCTTTTGAAATGTAATCATTTGGGTCAATA
TGTAATTTTCAGTGTTAGACTTGTAAATTGTCCGCTAAATTCTGGCCGTTTTTGGCTTTTTTGTTAGACA
ACATGACCGAGTACAAGCCCACGGTGCGCCTCGCCACCCGCGACGACGTCCCCAGGGCCGTACGCACCCT
CGCCGCCGCGTTCGCCGACTACCCCGCCACGCGCCACACCGTCGATCCGGACCGCCACATCGAGCGGGTC
ACCGAGCTGCAAGAACTCTTCCTCACGCGCGTCGGGCTCGACATCGGCAAGGTGTGGGTCGCGGACGACG
GCGCCGCGGTGGCGGTCTGGACCACGCCGGAGAGCGTCGAAGCGGGGGCGGTGTTCGCCGAGATCGGCCC
GCGCATGGCCGAGTTGAGCGGTTCCCGGCTGGCCGCGCAGCAACAGATGGAGGGCCTCCTGGCGCCGCAC
CGGCCCAAGGAGCCCGCGTGGTTCCTGGCCACCGTCGGCGTCTCGCCCGACCACCAGGGCAAGGGTCTGG
GCAGCGCCGTCGTGCTCCCCGGAGTGGAGGCCGCCGAGCGCGCCGGGGTGCCCGCCTTCCTGGAGACCTC
CGCGCCCCGCAACCTCCCCTTCTACGAGCGGCTCGGCTTCACCGTCACCGCCGACGTCGAGGTGCCCGAA
GGACCGCGCACCTGGTGCATGACCCGCAAGCCCGGTGCCTAGGCTAGTATGTAAGCCTAGTCTTAGATAA
TAAAATCGCTATCCATCGAAGATGGATGTGTGTTGGTTTTTTGTGTGTGTAACGCTAGGCGCGCCTGGTG
TACCGAGAACGATCCTCTCAGTGCGAGTCTCGACGATCCATATCGTTGCTTGGCAGTCAGCCAGTCGGAA
TCCAGCTTGGGACCCAGGAAGTCCAATCGTCAGATATTGTACTCAAGCCTGGTCACGGCAGCGTACCGAT
CTGTTTAAACCTAGATATTGATAGTCTGATCGGTCAACGTATAATCGAGTCCTAGCTTTTGCAAACATCT
ATCAAGAGACAGGATCAGCAGGAGGCTTTCGCATGAGTATTCAACATTTCCGTGTCGCCCTTATTCCCTT
TTTTGCGGCATTTTGCCTTCCTGTTTTTGCTCACCCAGAAACGCTGGTGAAAGTAAAAGATGCTGAAGAT
CAGTTGGGTGCGCGAGTGGGTTACATCGAACTGGATCTCAACAGCGGTAAGATCCTTGAGAGTTTTCGCC
CCGAAGAACGCTTTCCAATGATGAGCACTTTTAAAGTTCTGCTATGTGGCGCGGTATTATCCCGTATTGA
CGCCGGGCAAGAGCAACTCGGTCGCCGCATACACTATTCTCAGAATGACTTGGTTGAGTATTCACCAGTC
ACAGAAAAGCATCTTACGGATGGCATGACAGTAAGAGAATTATGCAGTGCTGCCATAACCATGAGTGATA
ACACTGCGGCCAACTTACTTCTGACAACGATTGGAGGACCGAAGGAGCTAACCGCTTTTTTGCACAACAT
GGGGGATCATGTAACTCGCCTTGATCGTTGGGAACCGGAGCTGAATGAAGCCATACCAAACGACGAGCGT
GACACCACGATGCCTGTAGCAATGGCAACAACCTTGCGTAAACTATTAACTGGCGAACTACTTACTCTAG
CTTCCCGGCAACAGTTGATAGACTGGATGGAGGCGGATAAAGTTGCAGGACCACTTCTGCGCTCGGCCCT
TCCGGCTGGCTGGTTTATTGCTGATAAATCTGGAGCCGGTGAGCGTGGGTCTCGCGGTATCATTGCAGCA
CTGGGGCCAGATGGTAAGCCCTCCCGTATCGTAGTTATCTACACGACGGGGAGTCAGGCAACTATGGATG
AACGAAATAGACAGATCGCTGAGATAGGTGCCTCACTGATTAAGCATTGGTAACCGATTCTAGGTGCATT
GGCGCAGAAAAAAATGCCTGATGCGACGCTGCGCGTCTTATACTCCCACATATGCCAGATTCAGCAACGG
ATACGGCTTCCCCAACTTGCCCACTTCCATACGTGTCCTCCTTACCAGAAATTTATCCTTAAGATCGTTT
AAACTCGACTCTGGCTCTATCGAATCTCCGTCGTTTCGAGCTTACGCGAACAGCCGTGGCGCTCATTTGC
TCGTCGGGCATCGAATCTCGTCAGCTATCGTCAGCTTACCTTTTTGGCAGCGATCGCGGCTCCCGACATC
TTGGACCATTAGCTCCACAGGTATCTTCTTCCCTCTAGTGGTCATAACAGCAGCTTCAGCTACCTCTCAA
TTCAAAAAACCCCTCAAGACCCGTTTAGAGGCCCCAAGGGGTTATGCTATCAATCGTTGCGTTACACACA
CAAAAAACCAACACACATCCATCTTCGATGGATAGCGATTTTATTATCTAACTGCTGATCGAGTGTAGCC
AGATCTAGTAATCAATTACGGGGTCATTAGTTCATAGCCCATATATGGAGTTCCGCGTTACATAACTTAC
GGTAAATGGCCCGCCTGGCTGACCGCCCAACGACCCCCGCCCATTGACGTCAATAATGACGTATGTTCCC
ATAGTAACGCCAATAGGGACTTTCCATTGACGTCAATGGGTGGAGTATTTACGGTAAACTGCCCACTTGG
CAGTACATCAAGTGTATCATATGCCAAGTACGCCCCCTATTGACGTCAATGACGGTAAATGGCCCGCCTG
GCATTATGCCCAGTACATGACCTTATGGGACTTTCCTACTTGGCAGTACATCTACGTATTAGTCATCGCT
ATTACCATGCTGATGCGGTTTTGGCAGTACATCAATGGGCGTGGATAGCGGTTTGACTCACGGGGATTTC
CAAGTCTCCACCCCATTGACGTCAATGGGAGTTTGTTTTGGCACCAAAATCAACGGGACTTTCCAAAATG
TCGTAACAACTCCGCCCCATTGACGCAAATGGGCGGTAGGCGTGTACGGTGGGAGGTCTATATAAGCAGA
GCTGGTTTAGTGAACCGTCAGATCAGATCTTTGTCGATCCTACCATCCACTCGACACACCCGCCAGCGGC
CGC
